>Addgene plasmid #135250 | p667-UBC-TLK2-V5-TurboID_IDG-K | addgene full sequence | sequence record 269116 | Addgene NGS Result
TAATGTGAGTTAGCTCACTCATTAGGCACCCCAGGCTTTACACTTTATGCTTCCGGCTCGTATGTTGTGT
GGAATTGTGAGCGGATAACAATTTCACACAGGAAACAGCTATGACCATGATTACGCCAAGCGCGCAATTA
ACCCTCACTAAAGGGAACAAAAGCTGGAGCTGCAAGCTTAATGTAGTCTTATGCAATACTCTTGTAGTCT
TGCAACATGGTAACGATGAGTTAGCAACATGCCTTACAAGGAGAGAAAAAGCACCGTGCATGCCGATTGG
TGGAAGTAAGGTGGTACGATCGTGCCTTATTAGGAAGGCAACAGACGGGTCTGACATGGATTGGACGAAC
CACTGAATTGCCGCATTGCAGAGATATTGTATTTAAGTGCCTAGCTCGATACATAAACGGGTCTCTCTGG
TTAGACCAGATCTGAGCCTGGGAGCTCTCTGGCTAACTAGGGAACCCACTGCTTAAGCCTCAATAAAGCT
TGCCTTGAGTGCTTCAAGTAGTGTGTGCCCGTCTGTTGTGTGACTCTGGTAACTAGAGATCCCTCAGACC
CTTTTAGTCAGTGTGGAAAATCTCTAGCAGTGGCGCCCGAACAGGGACTTGAAAGCGAAAGGGAAACCAG
AGGAGCTCTCTCGACGCAGGACTCGGCTTGCTGAAGCGCGCACGGCAAGAGGCGAGGGGCGGCGACTGGT
GAGTACGCCAAAAATTTTGACTAGCGGAGGCTAGAAGGAGAGAGATGGGTGCGAGAGCGTCAGTATTAAG
CGGGGGAGAATTAGATCGCGATGGGAAAAAATTCGGTTAAGGCCAGGGGGAAAGAAAAAATATAAATTAA
AACATATAGTATGGGCAAGCAGGGAGCTAGAACGATTCGCAGTTAATCCTGGCCTGTTAGAAACATCAGA
AGGCTGTAGACAAATACTGGGACAGCTACAACCATCCCTTCAGACAGGATCAGAAGAACTTAGATCATTA
TATAATACAGTAGCAACCCTCTATTGTGTGCATCAAAGGATAGAGATAAAAGACACCAAGGAAGCTTTAG
ACAAGATAGAGGAAGAGCAAAACAAAAGTAAGACCACCGCACAGCAAGCGGCCGCTGATCTTCAGACCTG
GAGGAGGAGATATGAGGGACAATTGGAGAAGTGAATTATATAAATATAAAGTAGTAAAAATTGAACCATT
AGGAGTAGCACCCACCAAGGCAAAGAGAAGAGTGGTGCAGAGAGAAAAAAGAGCAGTGGGAATAGGAGCT
TTGTTCCTTGGGTTCTTGGGAGCAGCAGGAAGCACTATGGGCGCAGCGTCAATGACGCTGACGGTACAGG
CCAGACAATTATTGTCTGGTATAGTGCAGCAGCAGAACAATTTGCTGAGGGCTATTGAGGCGCAACAGCA
TCTGTTGCAACTCACAGTCTGGGGCATCAAGCAGCTCCAGGCAAGAATCCTGGCTGTGGAAAGATACCTA
AAGGATCAACAGCTCCTGGGGATTTGGGGTTGCTCTGGAAAACTCATTTGCACCACTGCTGTGCCTTGGA
ATGCTAGTTGGAGTAATAAATCTCTGGAACAGATTTGGAATCACACGACCTGGATGGAGTGGGACAGAGA
AATTAACAATTACACAAGCTTAATACACTCCTTAATTGAAGAATCGCAAAACCAGCAAGAAAAGAATGAA
CAAGAATTATTGGAATTAGATAAATGGGCAAGTTTGTGGAATTGGTTTAACATAACAAATTGGCTGTGGT
ATATAAAATTATTCATAATGATAGTAGGAGGCTTGGTAGGTTTAAGAATAGTTTTTGCTGTACTTTCTAT
AGTGAATAGAGTTAGGCAGGGATATTCACCATTATCGTTTCAGACCCACCTCCCAACCCCGAGGGGACCC
GACAGGCCCGAAGGAATAGAAGAAGAAGGTGGAGAGAGAGACAGAGACAGATCCATTCGATTAGTGAACG
GATCTCGACGGTATCGGTTAACTTTTAAAAGAAAAGGGGGGATTGGGGGGTACAGTGCAGGGGAAAGAAT
AGTAGACATAATAGCAACAGACATACAAACTAAAGAATTACAAAAACAAATTACAAAATTCAAAATTTTA
TCGTCCAGTGTGGTGGAATTCTGCAGATATCAACTTTGTATAGAAAAGTTGGCCTCCGCGCCGGGTTTTG
GCGCCTCCCGCGGGCGCCCCCCTCCTCACGGCGAGCGCTGCCACGTCAGACGAAGGGCGCAGCGAGCGTC
CTGATCCTTCCGCCCGGACGCTCAGGACAGCGGCCCGCTGCTCATAAGACTCGGCCTTAGAACCCCAGTA
TCAGCAGAAGGACATTTTAGGACGGGACTTGGGTGACTCTAGGGCACTGGTTTTCTTTCCAGAGAGCGGA
ACAGGCGAGGAAAAGTAGTCCCTTCTCGGCGATTCTGCGGAGGGATCTCCGTGGGGCGGTGAACGCCGAT
GATTATATAAGGACGCGCCGGGTGTGGCACAGCTAGTTCCGTCGCAGCCGGGATTTGGGTCGCGGTTCTT
GTTTGTGGATCGCTGTGATCGTCACTTGGTGAGTAGCGGGCTGCTGGGCTGGCCGGGGCTTTCGTGGCCG
CCGGGCCGCTCGGTGGGACGGAAGCGTGTGGAGAGACCGCCAAGGGCTGTAGTCTGGGTCCGCGAGCAAG
GTTGCCCTGAACTGGGGGTTGGGGGGAGCGCAGCAAAATGGCGGCTGTTCCCGAGTCTTGAATGGAAGAC
GCTTGTGAGGCGGGCTGTGAGGTCGTTGAAACAAGGTGGGGGGCATGGTGGGCGGCAAGAACCCAAGGTC
TTGAGGCCTTCGCTAATGCGGGAAAGCTCTTATTCGGGTGAGATGGGCTGGGGCACCATCTGGGGACCCT
GACGTGAAGTTTGTCACTGACTGGAGAACTCGGTTTGTCGTCTGTTGCGGGGGCGGCAGTTATGGCGGTG
CCGTTGGGCAGTGCACCCGTACCTTTGGGAGCGCGCGCCCTCGTCGTGTCGTGACGTCACCCGTTCTGTT
GGCTTATAATGCAGGGTGGGGCCACCTGCCGGTAGGTGTGCGGTAGGCTTTTCTCCGTCGCAGGACGCAG
GGTTCGGGCCTAGGGTAGGCTCTCCTGAATCGACAGGCGCCGGACCTCTGGTGAGGGGAGGGATAAGTGA
GGCGTCAGTTTCTTTGGTCGGTTTTATGTACCTATCTTCTTAAGTAGCTGAAGCTCCGGTTTTGAACTAT
GCGCTCGGGGTTGGCGAGTGTGTTTTGTGAAGTTTTTTAGGCACCTTTTGAAATGTAATCATTTGGGTCA
ATATGTAATTTTCAGTGTTAGACTAGTAAATTGTCCGCTAAATTCTGGCCGTTTTTGGCTTTTTTGTTAG
ACGCAACTTTGTACAAAAAAGTTGGCATGGAAGAATTGCATAGCCTGGACCCACGACGGCAGGAATTATT
GGAGGCCAGGTTTACTGGAGTAGGTGTTAGTAAGGGACCACTTAATAGTGAGTCTTCCAACCAGAGCTTG
TGCAGCGTCGGATCCTTGAGTGATAAAGAAGTAGAGACTCCCGAGAAAAAGCAGAATGACCAGCGAAATC
GGAAAAGAAAAGCTGAACCATATGAAACTAGCCAAGGGAAAGGCACTCCTAGGGGACATAAAATTAGTGA
TTACTTTGAGTTTGCTGGGGGAAGCGCGCCAGGAACCAGCCCTGGCAGAAGTGTTCCACCAGTTGCACGA
TCCTCACCGCAACATTCCTTATCCAATCCCTTACCGCGACGAGTAGAACAGCCCCTCTATGGTTTAGATG
GCAGTGCTGCAAAGGAGGCAACGGAGGAGCAGTCTGCTCTGCCAACCCTCATGTCAGTGATGCTAGCAAA
ACCTCGGCTTGACACAGAGCAGCTGGCGCAAAGGGGAGCTGGCCTCTGCTTCACTTTTGTTTCAGCTCAG
CAAAACAGTCCCTCATCTACGGGATCTGGCAACACAGAGCATTCCTGCAGCTCCCAAAAACAGATCTCCA
TCCAGCACAGACAGACCCAGTCCGACCTCACAATAGAAAAAATATCTGCACTAGAAAACAGTAAGAATTC
TGACTTAGAGAAGAAGGAGGGAAGAATAGATGATTTATTAAGAGCCAACTGTGATTTGAGACGGCAGATT
GATGAACAGCAAAAGATGCTAGAGAAATACAAGGAACGATTAAATAGATGTGTGACAATGAGCAAGAAAC
TCCTTATAGAAAAGTCAAAACAAGAGAAGATGGCGTGTAGAGATAAGAGCATGCAAGACCGCTTGAGACT
GGGCCACTTTACTACTGTCCGACACGGAGCCTCATTTACTGAACAGTGGACAGATGGTTATGCTTTTCAG
AATCTTATCAAGCAACAGGAAAGGATAAATTCACAGAGGGAAGAGATAGAAAGACAACGGAAAATGTTAG
CAAAGCGGAAACCTCCTGCCATGGGTCAGGCCCCTCCTGCAACCAATGAGCAGAAACAGCGGAAAAGCAA
GACCAATGGAGCTGAAAATGAAACGCCCTCTTCTGGGAATACAGAGCTAAAGGATACAGCCCCAGCCTTA
GGAGCCCACAGTTTACTTAGGTTAACGTTAGCAGAATACCATGAACAAGAAGAAATCTTCAAACTCAGAT
TAGGTCATCTTAAAAAGGAGGAAGCAGAGATCCAGGCAGAGCTGGAGAGACTAGAAAGGGTTAGAAATCT
ACATATCAGGGAACTAAAAAGGATACATAATGAAGATAATTCACAATTTAAAGATCATCCAACGCTAAAT
GACAGATATTTGTTGTTACATCTTTTGGGTAGAGGAGGTTTCAGTGAAGTTTACAAGGCATTTGATCTAA
CAGAGCAAAGATACGTAGCTGTGAAAATTCACCAGTTAAATAAAAACTGGAGAGATGAGAAAAAGGAGAA
TTACCACAAGCATGCATGTAGGGAATACCGGATTCATAAAGAGCTGGATCATCCCAGAATAGTTAAGCTG
TATGATTACTTTTCACTGGATACTGACTCGTTTTGTACAGTATTAGAATACTGTGAGGGAAATGATCTGG
ACTTCTACCTGAAACAGCACAAATTAATGTCGGAGAAAGAGGCCCGGTCCATTATCATGCAGATTGTGAA
TGCTTTAAAGTACTTAAATGAAATAAAACCTCCCATCATACACTATGACCTCAAACCAGGTAATATTCTT
TTAGTAAATGGTACAGCGTGTGGAGAGATAAAAATTACAGATTTTGGTCTTTCGAAGATCATGGATGATG
ATAGCTACAATTCAGTGGATGGCATGGAGCTAACATCACAAGGTGCTGGTACTTATTGGTATTTACCACC
AGAGTGTTTTGTGGTTGGGAAAGAACCACCAAAGATCTCAAATAAAGTTGATGTGTGGTCGGTGGGTGTG
ATCTTCTATCAGTGTCTTTATGGAAGGAAGCCTTTTGGCCATAACCAGTCTCAGCAAGACATCCTACAAG
AGAATACGATTCTTAAAGCTACTGAAGTGCAGTTCCCGCCAAAGCCAGTAGTAACACCTGAAGCAAAGGC
GTTTATTCGACGATGCTTGGCCTACCGAAAGGAGGACCGCATTGATGTCCAGCAGCTGGCCTGTGATCCC
TACTTGTTGCCTCACATCCGAAAGTCAGTCTCTACAAGTAGCCCTGCTGGAGCTGCTATTGCATCAACCT
CTGGGGCGTCCAATAACAGTTCTTCTAATTGCCCAACTTTCTTGTACAAAGTGGGCGGCAAGCCCATCCC
CAACCCCCTGCTGGGCCTGGACAGCACCGCTAGCAAAGACAATACTGTGCCTCTGAAGCTGATCGCTCTC
CTGGCTAATGGCGAGTTCCATAGTGGCGAACAGCTGGGAGAAACCCTGGGCATGTCCAGGGCCGCTATCA
ACAAGCACATTCAGACTCTGCGCGACTGGGGCGTGGACGTGTTCACCGTGCCCGGAAAGGGCTACTCTCT
GCCCGAGCCTATCCCGCTGCTGAACGCTAAACAGATTCTGGGACAGCTGGACGGCGGGAGCGTGGCAGTC
CTGCCTGTGGTCGACTCCACCAATCAGTACCTGCTGGATCGAATCGGCGAGCTGAAGAGTGGGGATGCTT
GCATTGCAGAATATCAGCAGGCAGGGAGAGGAAGCAGAGGGAGGAAATGGTTCTCTCCTTTTGGAGCTAA
CCTGTACCTGAGTATGTTTTGGCGCCTGAAGCGGGGACCAGCAGCAATCGGCCTGGGCCCGGTCATCGGA
ATTGTCATGGCAGAAGCGCTGCGAAAGCTGGGAGCAGACAAGGTGCGAGTCAAATGGCCCAATGACCTGT
ATCTGCAGGATAGAAAGCTGGCAGGCATCCTGGTGGAGCTGGCCGGAATAACAGGCGATGCTGCACAGAT
CGTCATTGGCGCCGGGATTAACGTGGCTATGAGGCGCGTGGAGGAAAGCGTGGTCAATCAGGGCTGGATC
ACACTGCAGGAAGCAGGGATTAACCTGGACAGGAATACTCTGGCCGCTACGCTGATCCGAGAGCTGCGGG
CAGCCCTGGAACTGTTCGAGCAGGAAGGCCTGGCTCCATATCTGCCACGGTGGGAGAAGCTGGATAACTT
CATCAATAGACCCGTGAAGCTGATCATTGGGGACAAAGAGATTTTCGGGATTAGCCGGGGGATTGATAAA
CAGGGAGCCCTGCTGCTGGAACAGGACGGAGTTATCAAACCCTGGATGGGCGGAGAAATCAGTCTGCGGT
CTGCCGAAAAGTAAGCCAACTTTATTATACATAGTTGATATCCAGCACAGTGGCGGCCGCTCGACAATCA
ACCTCTGGATTACAAAATTTGTGAAAGATTGACTGGTATTCTTAACTATGTTGCTCCTTTTACGCTATGT
GGATACGCTGCTTTAATGCCTTTGTATCATGCTATTGCTTCCCGTATGGCTTTCATTTTCTCCTCCTTGT
ATAAATCCTGGTTGCTGTCTCTTTATGAGGAGTTGTGGCCCGTTGTCAGGCAACGTGGCGTGGTGTGCAC
TGTGTTTGCTGACGCAACCCCCACTGGTTGGGGCATTGCCACCACCTGTCAGCTCCTTTCCGGGACTTTC
GCTTTCCCCCTCCCTATTGCCACGGCGGAACTCATCGCCGCCTGCCTTGCCCGCTGCTGGACAGGGGCTC
GGCTGTTGGGCACTGACAATTCCGTGGTGTTGTCGGGGAAGCTGACGTCCTTTCCATGGCTGCTCGCCTG
TGTTGCCACCTGGATTCTGCGCGGGACGTCCTTCTGCTACGTCCCTTCGGCCCTCAATCCAGCGGACCTT
CCTTCCCGCGGCCTGCTGCCGGCTCTGCGGCCTCTTCCGCGTCTTCGCCTTCGCCCTCAGACGAGTCGGA
TCTCCCTTTGGGCCGCCTCCCCGCCTGGAATTCTACCGGGTAGGGGAGGCGCTTTTCCCAAGGCAGTCTG
GAGCATGCGCTTTAGCAGCCCCGCTGGGCACTTGGCGCTACACAAGTGGCCTCTGGCCTCGCACACATTC
CACATCCACCGGTAGGCGCCAACCGGCTCCGTTCTTTGGTGGCCCCTTCGCGCCACCTTCTACTCCTCCC
CTAGTCAGGAAGTTCCCCCCCGCCCCGCAGCTCGCGTCGTGCAGGACGTGACAAATGGAAGTAGCACGTC
TCACTAGTCTCGTGCAGATGGACAGCACCGCTGAGCAATGGAAGCGGGTAGGCCTTTGGGGCAGCGGCCA
ATAGCAGCTTTGCTCCTTCGCTTTCTGGGCTCAGAGGCTGGGAAGGGGTGGGTCCGGGGGCGGGCTCAGG
GGCGGGCTCAGGGGCGGGGCGGGCGCCCGAAGGTCCTCCGGAGGCCCGGCATTCTGCACGCTTCAAAAGC
GCACGTCTGCCGCGCTGTTCTCCTCTTCCTCATCTCCGGGCCTTTCGACCTGCAGCCCAAGCTTACCATG
ACCGAGTACAAGCCCACGGTGCGCCTCGCCACCCGCGACGACGTCCCCAGGGCCGTACGCACCCTCGCCG
CCGCGTTCGCCGACTACCCCGCCACGCGCCACACCGTCGATCCGGACCGCCACATCGAGCGGGTCACCGA
GCTGCAAGAACTCTTCCTCACGCGCGTCGGGCTCGACATCGGCAAGGTGTGGGTCGCGGACGACGGCGCC
GCGGTGGCGGTCTGGACCACGCCGGAGAGCGTCGAAGCGGGGGCGGTGTTCGCCGAGATCGGCCCGCGCA
TGGCCGAGTTGAGCGGTTCCCGGCTGGCCGCGCAGCAACAGATGGAAGGCCTCCTGGCGCCGCACCGGCC
CAAGGAGCCCGCGTGGTTCCTGGCCACCGTCGGCGTCTCGCCCGACCACCAGGGCAAGGGTCTGGGCAGC
GCCGTCGTGCTCCCCGGAGTGGAGGCGGCCGAGCGCGCCGGGGTGCCCGCCTTCCTGGAGACCTCCGCGC
CCCGCAACCTCCCCTTCTACGAGCGGCTCGGCTTCACCGTCACCGCCGACGTCGAGGTGCCCGAAGGACC
GCGCACCTGGTGCATGACCCGCAAGCCCGGTGCCTGACGCCCGCCCCACGACCCGCAGCGCCCGACCGAA
AGGAGCGCACGACCCCATGCATCTCGAGGGCCCGGTACCTTTAAGACCAATGACTTACAAGGCAGCTGTA
GATCTTAGCCACTTTTTAAAAGAAAAGGGGGGACTGGAAGGGCTAGCTCACTCCCAACGAAGACAAGATC
TGCTTTTTGCTTGTACTGGGTCTCTCTGGTTAGACCAGATCTGAGCCTGGGAGCTCTCTGGCTAACTAGG
GAACCCACTGCTTAAGCCTCAATAAAGCTTGCCTTGAGTGCTTCAAGTAGTGTGTGCCCGTCTGTTGTGT
GACTCTGGTAACTAGAGATCCCTCAGACCCTTTTAGTCAGTGTGGAAAATCTCTAGCAGTAGTAGTTCAT
GTCATCTTATTATTCAGTATTTATAACTTGCAAAGAAATGAATATCAGAGAGTGAGAGGAACTTGTTTAT
TGCAGCTTATAATGGTTACAAATAAAGCAATAGCATCACAAATTTCACAAATAAAGCATTTTTTTCACTG
CATTCTAGTTGTGGTTTGTCCAAACTCATCAATGTATCTTATCATGTCTGGCTCTAGCTATCCCGCCCCT
AACTCCGCCCATCCCGCCCCTAACTCCGCCCAGTTCCGCCCATTCTCCGCCCCATGGCTGACTAATTTTT
TTTATTTATGCAGAGGCCGAGGCCGCCTCGGCCTCTGAGCTATTCCAGAAGTAGTGAGGAGGCTTTTTTG
GAGGCCTAGGGACGTACCCAATTCGCCCTATAGTGAGTCGTATTACGCGCGCTCACTGGCCGTCGTTTTA
CAACGTCGTGACTGGGAAAACCCTGGCGTTACCCAACTTAATCGCCTTGCAGCACATCCCCCTTTCGCCA
GCTGGCGTAATAGCGAAGAGGCCCGCACCGATCGCCCTTCCCAACAGTTGCGCAGCCTGAATGGCGAATG
GG
[124 nt withheld, positions 9453-9576]
C
[91 nt withheld, positions 9578-9668]
A
[49 nt withheld, positions 9670-9718]
CCTTTGACGTTGGAGTCCACGTTCTTT
[37 nt withheld, positions 9746-9782]
ACCCTATCTCGGTCTATTCTTTTGATTTATAAGGGATTTTGCCGATTTCGGCCTATTGGTTAAAAAATGA
GCTGATTTAACAAAAATTTAACGCGAATTTTAACAAAATATTAACGCTTACAATTTAGGTGGCACTTTTC
GGGGAAATGTGCGCGGAACCCCTATTTGTTTATTTTTCTAAATACATTCAAATATGTATCCGCTCATGAG
ACAATAACCCTGATAAATGCTTCAATAATATTGAAAAAGGAAGAGTATGAGTATTCAACATTTCCGTGTC
GCCCTTATTCCCTTTTTTGCGGCATTTTGCCTTCCTGTTTTTGCTCACCCAGAAACGCTGGTGAAAGTAA
AAGATGCTGAAGATCAGTTGGGTGCACGAGTGGGTTACATCGAACTGGATCTCAACAGCGGTAAGATCCT
TGAGAGTTTTCGCCCCGAAGAACGTTTTCCAATGATGAGCACTTTTAAAGTTCTGCTATGTGGCGCGGTA
TTATCCCGTATTGACGCCGGGCAAGAGCAACTCGGTCGCCGCATACACTATTCTCAGAATGACTTGGTTG
AGTACTCACCAGTCACAGAAAAGCATCTTACGGATGGCATGACAGTAAGAGAATTATGCAGTGCTGCCAT
AACCATGAGTGATAACACTGCGGCCAACTTACTTCTGACAACGATCGGAGGACCGAAGGAGCTAACCGCT
TTTTTGCACAACATGGGGGATCATGTAACTCGCCTTGATCGTTGGGAACCGGAGCTGAATGAAGCCATAC
CAAACGACGAGCGTGACACCACGATGCCTGTAGCAATGGCAACAACGTTGCGCAAACTATTAACTGGCGA
ACTACTTACTCTAGCTTCCCGGCAACAATTAATAGACTGGATGGAGGCGGATAAAGTTGCAGGACCACTT
CTGCGCTCGGCCCTTCCGGCTGGCTGGTTTATTGCTGATAAATCTGGAGCCGGTGAGCGTGGGTCTCGCG
GTATCATTGCAGCACTGGGGCCAGATGGTAAGCCCTCCCGTATCGTAGTTATCTACACGACGGGGAGTCA
GGCAACTATGGATGAACGAAATAGACAGATCGCTGAGATAGGTGCCTCACTGATTAAGCATTGGTAACTG
TCAGACCAAGTTTACTCATATATACTTTAGATTGATTTAAAACTTCATTTTTAATTTAAAAGGATCTAGG
TGAAGATCCTTTTTGATAATCTCATGACCAAAATCCCTTAACGTGAGTTTTCGTTCCACTGAGCGTCAGA
CCCCGTAGAAAAGATCAAAGGATCTTCTTGAGATCCTTTTTTTCTGCGCGTAATCTGCTGCTTGCAAACA
AAAAAACCACCGCTACCAGCGGTGGTTTGTTTGCCGGATCAAGAGCTACCAACTCTTTTTCCGAAGGTAA
CTGGCTTCAGCAGAGCGCAGATACCAAATACTGTTCTTCTAGTGTAGCCGTAGTTAGGCCACCACTTCAA
GAACTCTGTAGCACCGCCTACATACCTCGCTCTGCTAATCCTGTTACCAGTGGCTGCTGCCAGTGGCGAT
AAGTCGTGTCTTACCGGGTTGGACTCAAGACGATAGTTACCGGATAAGGCGCAGCGGTCGGGCTGAACGG
GGGGTTCGTGCACACAGCCCAGCTTGGAGCGAACGACCTACACCGAACTGAGATACCTACAGCGTGAGCT
ATGAGAAAGCGCCACGCTTCCCGAAGGGAGAAAGGCGGACAGGTATCCGGTAAGCGGCAGGGTCGGAACA
GGAGAGCGCACGAGGGAGCTTCCAGGGGGAAACGCCTGGTATCTTTATAGTCCTGTCGGGTTTCGCCACC
TCTGACTTGAGCGTCGATTTTTGTGATGCTCGTCAGGGGGGCGGAGCCTATGGAAAAACGCCAGCAACGC
GGCCTTTTTACGGTTCCTGGCCTTTTGCTGGCCTTTTGCTCACATGTTCTTTCCTGCGTTATCCCCTGAT
TCTGTGGATAACCGTATTACCGCCTTTGAGTGAGCTGATACCGCTCGCCGCAGCCGAACGACCGAGCGCA
GCGAGTCAGTGAGCGAGGAAGCGGAAGAGCGCCCAATACGCAAACCGCCTCTCCCCGCGCGTTGGCCGAT
TCATTAATGCAGCTGGCACGACAGGTTTCCCGACTGGAAAGCGGGCAGTGAGCGCAACGCAAT
Features (pLannotate 1.2.2; 31 found; start..end, strand, type, name):
      1..22      +  protein_bind   CAP binding site: CAP binding activates transcription in the presence of cAMP. E. coli catabolite activator protein
     37..67      +  promoter       lac promoter: promoter for the E. coli lac operon
     71..93      +  protein_bind   lac operator (fragment): The lac repressor binds to the lac operator to inhibit transcription in E. coli. This inhibition can be relieved by adding lactose or isopropyl-β-D-thiogalactopyranoside (IPTG). lac repressor encoded by lacI
    136..154     +  promoter       T3 promoter: promoter for bacteriophage T3 RNA polymerase
    182..408     +  promoter       RSV promoter: Rous sarcoma virus enhancer/promoter
    409..589     +  LTR            5' LTR (truncated): truncated 5' long terminal repeat (LTR) from HIV-1
    636..761     +  misc_feature   HIV-1 Ψ: packaging signal of human immunodeficiency virus type 1
    745..1108    +  CDS            HIV-1 gag (fragment): gag protein from human immunodeficiency virus 1; gag
   1254..1487    +  misc_feature   RRE: The Rev response element (RRE) of HIV-1 allows for Rev-dependent mRNA export from the nucleus to the cytoplasm.
   1864..1964    +  CDS            Rev (fragment): human immunodeficiency virus 1 (HIV-1) Rev protein; rev; enhances nuclear export of unspliced and incompletely spliced viral mRNAs
   1983..2099    +  misc_feature   cPPT/CTS: central polypurine tract and central termination sequence of HIV-1
   2131..2151    +  protein_bind   attB4: mutant version of attB; core recombination site for the Gateway® BP reaction BP Clonase™
   2151..3362    +  promoter       UbC promoter: human ubiquitin C promoter
   3364..3381    +  protein_bind   attL1 (fragment): mutant version of attL; recombination site for the Gateway® LR reaction LR Clonase™
   3387..5699    +  CDS            TLK2: TLK2_HUMAN - Experimental evidence at protein level: Swiss-Prot protein existence level 1. Serine/threonine-protein kinase involved in the process of chromatin assembly and probably also DNA replication, transcription, repair, and chromosome segregation. Phosphorylates the chromatin assembly factors ASF1A AND ASF1B. Phosphorylation of ASF1A prevents its proteasome-mediated degradation, thereby enhancing chromatin assembly. Negative regulator of amino acid starvation-induced autophagy. From Homo sapiens (Human).
   5702..5724    -  protein_bind   attB2 (fragment): mutant version of attB; recombination site for the Gateway® BP reaction BP Clonase™
   5775..6731    +  CDS            TurboID: mutant of the E. coli biotin ligase BioID engineered for improved catalytic efficiency (Branon et al., 2018)
   6786..7374    +  misc_feature   WPRE: woodchuck hepatitis virus posttranscriptional regulatory element
   7388..7887    +  promoter       PGK promoter: mouse phosphoglycerate kinase 1 promoter
   7908..8507    +  CDS            PuroR: puromycin N-acetyltransferase; pac from Streptomyces alboniger; confers resistance to puromycin
   8575..8712    +  CDS            nef (fragment): NEF_HV1LA - Experimental evidence at protein level: Swiss-Prot protein existence level 1. Extracellular Nef protein targets CD4(+) T-lymphocytes for apoptosis by interacting with CXCR4 surface receptors. From Human immunodeficiency virus type 1 group M subtype B (isolate Lai) (HIV-1).
   8698..8878    +  LTR            5' LTR (truncated): truncated 5' long terminal repeat (LTR) from HIV-1
   8950..9071    +  polyA_signal   SV40 poly(A) signal: SV40 polyadenylation signal
   9111..9246    +  rep_origin     SV40 ori: SV40 origin of replication
   9267..9285    -  promoter       T7 promoter: promoter for bacteriophage T7 RNA polymerase
   9293..9448    +  CDS            lacZα (fragment): LacZα fragment of β-galactosidase; lacZ fragment
   9453..9881    +  rep_origin     f1 ori (sequence partly withheld): f1 bacteriophage origin of replication; arrow indicates direction of (+) strand synthesis
   9934..10038   +  promoter       AmpR promoter: bla
  10039..10899   +  CDS            AmpR: β-lactamase; bla; confers resistance to ampicillin, carbenicillin, and related antibiotics
  11070..11658   +  rep_origin     ori: high-copy-number ColE1/pMB1/pBR322/pUC origin of replication
  11841..11933   +  CDS            lacI (fragment): lac repressor; lacI; The lac repressor binds to the lac operator to inhibit transcription in E. coli. This inhibition can be relieved by adding lactose or isopropyl-β-D-thiogalactopyranoside (IPTG).
