[The description below was written by a language model from this plasmid's Addgene catalogue record and pLannotate feature annotations shown in this document.]
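Description:
p667-UBC-TLK2-V5-TurboID_IDG-K is a lentiviral mammalian expression plasmid built on the pDest667 Gateway destination backbone, carrying human TLK2 fused at its C terminus to a V5-TurboID tag. The sequenced record is about 11.9 kb. In bacteria it is maintained through a ColE1/pUC-type origin and ampicillin resistance (AmpR); the catalogue lists it as low copy even though the annotated origin is of the high-copy class. An f1 origin, an SV40 origin and residual lac/lacZα, T3 and T7 elements from the cloning backbone are also present.

The viral portion has a third-generation layout. An RSV promoter drives a truncated HIV-1 5' LTR, followed by the Ψ packaging signal with a gag fragment, the RRE for Rev-dependent export of the genomic RNA, and the cPPT/CTS. The downstream truncated LTR is followed by an SV40 polyadenylation signal. Between the LTRs, a human ubiquitin C promoter drives the TLK2 coding sequence, which encodes a serine/threonine kinase linked to chromatin assembly through phosphorylation of ASF1A and ASF1B. Gateway recombination scars (attB4, attL1 and attB2 fragments) flank the promoter and ORF, reflecting multisite Gateway assembly. TurboID, an engineered high-activity E. coli biotin ligase, lies downstream of the ORF. The V5 epitope named in the catalogue is not separately annotated in the feature table, though a short unannotated gap precedes TurboID. A WPRE follows to enhance transcript expression, and a separate mouse PGK promoter drives puromycin N-acetyltransferase for selection of transduced cells.

The plasmid was produced within a programme on understudied kinases. It is intended for stable expression of the TLK2 bait in mammalian cells, where proximity-dependent biotinylation and proteomics are used to map its protein-proximity network.
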