Addgene plasmid #135250: p667-UBC-TLK2-V5-TurboID_IDG-K
Purpose: Gateway destination clone of TLK2 (human) tagged with C-terminal V5-TurboID for generating protein-proximity networks using proximity-dependent biotinylation proteomics
Depositing lab: Ben Major. Depositing organization: University of North Carolina at Chapel Hill.
Backbone
  Vector backbone: pDest667
  Backbone manufacturer: PEL
  Backbone size w/o insert (bp): 9014
  Vector type: Mammalian Expression, Lentiviral ; Gateway Destination
  Selectable markers: Puromycin
Growth in bacteria
  Bacterial resistance: Ampicillin, 100 μg/mL
  Growth temperature: 30°C
  Growth strain: NEB Stable
  Copy number: Low Copy
Gene/Insert
  Gene/Insert name: TLK2-V5-TurboID (alt name: TLK2)
  Species: H. sapiens (human)
  Entrez Gene: TLK2 (a.k.a. HsHPK, MRD57, PKU-ALPHA)
  Promoter: Ubiquitin
  Tag / fusion protein: V5-TurboID (C terminal on insert)
  Cloning method: Gateway Cloning
  Sequencing primers: 5′ GCCCGAAGGAATAGAAGAAGAA; 3′ CATAGCGTAAAAGGAGCAACA
Terms and licenses: Academic/Nonprofit Terms; Industry Terms: Not Available to Industry
Depositor comments: These plasmids were generated as part of the Illuminating the Druggable Genome (IDG) program sponsored by the NIH Common Fund. The goal of this program is to identify, gather, and distribute information and resources for proteins that currently are not well-studied yet belong to commonly drug-targeted protein families: protein kinases, non-olfactory G-protein coupled receptors (GPCRs), and ion channels. The IDG program is designed to develop fundamental research tools for understudied proteins, elucidate their function, and disseminate the IDG-related resources and data to the greater scientific community. These lentiviral gateway destination plasmids were generated, as part of the Kinase-Data and Resource Generating Center (DRGC), using the single fragment or multisite gateway cloning technology. They were used for generating proteomics-based protein-interaction and protein-proximity networks that can be accessed through the kinase-DRGC website https://darkkinome.org/. Each plasmid has either an N- or C-terminal fusion protein (Flag/ V5/V5-miniTurbo/V5-TurboID/miniTurbo-V5/TurboID-V5) tagged understudied kinase driven under either a CMV or Ubiquitin (UBC) promoter. All inserts in the pENTR plasmids used to generate the deposited destination plasmids were end-sequenced and insert size validated prior to multi-site gateway cloning. The combined insert size of the single fragment or three fragment destination plasmids were confirmed by restriction digestion (BsrGI, and EcoRV for pDest667; BsrGI, EcoRV, and BstZ17I for pDest663; and BsrGI for pHAGE) and all plasmids were partially sequenced to ensure in-frame ORFs and fusion tags.
How to cite: p667-UBC-TLK2-V5-TurboID_IDG-K was a gift from Ben Major (Addgene plasmid # 135250 ; http://n2t.net/addgene:135250 ; RRID:Addgene_135250)
