>Addgene plasmid #135250 | p667-UBC-TLK2-V5-TurboID_IDG-K | depositor partial sequence | sequence record 260301 | DK30: TGAAGCTCCGGTTTTGAACT
GNNCTGCTGCGAGTGTGTTTTGTGAGTTTTTTAGGCACCTTTTGAAATGTAATCATTTGGGTCAATATGT
AATTTTCAGTGTTAGACTAGTAAATTGTCCGCTAAATTCTGGCCGTTTTTGGCTTTTTTGTTAGACGCAA
CTTTGTACAAAAAAGTTGGCATGGAAGAATTGCATAGCCTGGACCCACGACGGCAGGAATTATTGGAGGC
CAGGTTTACTGGAGTAGGTGTTAGTAAGGGACCACTTAATAGTGAGTCTTCCAACCAGAGCTTGTGCAGC
GTCGGATCCTTGAGTGATAAAGAAGTAGAGACTCCCGAGAAAAAGCAGAATGACCAGCGAAATCGGAAAA
GAAAAGCTGAACCATATGAAACTAGCCAAGGGAAAGGCACTCCTAGGGGACATAAAATTAGTGATTACTT
TGAGTTTGCTGGGGGAAGCGCGCCAGGAACCAGCCCTGGCAGAAGTGTTCCACCAGTTGCACGATCCTCA
CCGCAACATTCCTTATCCAATCCCTTACCGCGACGAGTAGAACAGCCCCTCTATGGTTTAGATGGCAGTG
CTGCAAAGGAGGCAACGGAGGAGCAGTCTGCTCTGCCAACCCTCATGTCAGTGATGCTAGCAAAACCTCG
GCTTGACACAGAGCAGCTGGCGCAAAGGGGAGCTGGCCTCTGCTTCACTTTTGTTTCAGCTCAGCAAAAC
AGTCCCTCATCTACGGGATCTGGCAACACAGAGCATTCCTGCAGCTCCCAAAAACAGATCTCCATCCAGC
ACAGACAGACCCAGTCCGACCTCACAATAGAAAAAATATCTGCACTAGAAAACAGTAAGAATTCTGACTT
AGAGAAGATGAGGGAAGAATAGATGATTTATTAAGAGCCAACTGTGATTTGAGACGGCAGATTGATGAAC
AGCAAAGATGCTAGAGAAATACAAGGACGATTAAATAGATGTGTGACATGAGCAGAAACTCCTTATAGAA
AAGTCAAAACAAGAGAGATGGCGTGTAGAGATAGAGCATGCAGACCGCTTGAGACTGGGCCACTTTACTA
CTGTCGACCGAGCCTCATTACTGAACAGTGACGATGTTATGCTTTCGATCTATCAGCAACGAGNNNNTCC
AGAGGAAGAAATAGAAGACCACGAAATGTTAGCAAGCGAACCTCTCCTGCCCA
