>Addgene plasmid #135250 | p667-UBC-TLK2-V5-TurboID_IDG-K | depositor partial sequence | sequence record 260302 | DK40: CATTTCCTCCCTCTGCTTCC
GGGGCCNTCTAATTTCTGCATGCAGCATCCCCACTCTTCAGCTCGCCGATTCGATCCAGCAGGTACTGAT
TGGTGGAGTCGACCACAGGCAGGACTGCCACGCTCCCGCCGTCCAGCTGTCCCAGAATCTGTTTAGCGTT
CAGCAGCGGGATAGGCTCGGGCAGAGAGTAGCCCTTTCCGGGCACGGTGAACACGTCCACGCCCCAGTCG
CGCAGAGTCTGAATGTGCTTGTTGATAGCGGCCCTGGACATGCCCAGGGTTTCTCCCAGCTGTTCGCCAC
TATGGAACTCGCCATTAGCCAGGAGAGCGATCAGCTTCAGAGGCACAGTATTGTCTTTGCTAGCGGTGCT
GTCCAGGCCCAGCAGGGGGTTGGGGATGGGCTTGCCGCCCACTTTGTACAAGAAAGTTGGGCAATTAGAA
GAACTGTTATTGGACGCCCCAGAGGTTGATGCAATAGCAGCTCCAGCAGGGCTACTTGTAGAGACTGACT
TTCGGATGTGAGGCAACAAGTAGGGATCACAGGCCAGCTGCTGGACATCAATGCGGTCCTCCTTTCGGTA
GGCCAAGCATCGTCGAATAAACGCCTTTGCTTCAGGTGTTACTACTGGCTTTGGCGGGAACTGCACTTCA
GTAGCTTTAAGAATCGTATTCTCTTGTAGGATGTCTTGCTGAGACTGGTTATGGCCAAAAGGCTTCCTTC
CATAAAGACACTGATAGAAGATCACACCCACCGACCACACATCAACTTTATTTGAGATCTTTGGTGGTTC
TTTCCCAACCACAAAACACTCTGGTGGTAAATACCAATAAGTACCAGCACCTTGTGATGTTAGCTCCATG
CCATCCACTGAATTGTAGCTATCATCATCCATGATCTTCGAAAGACCAAAATCTGTAATTTTTATCTCTC
CACACGCTGTACCATTTACTAAAAGAATATTACCTGGGTTTGAGGTCATAGTGTATGATGGGAGGTTTTA
TTTCATTTAAGTACTTTAAAGCATTCACAATCTGCATGATAATGGACCGGGCCTCTTTCTCCGACATTAA
TTTGTGCTGTTTCAGGTAGAAGTCCAGATCATTTCCCTCACAGTATTCTAATACTGTACAAACGAGTCAG
TATCANTGAAGTATCATACAGCTACTATTCTGGATGATCAGCTTNTTTTATTGATCCGGTATTCCCCTAA
CATGCATGCCTTTGGT
